Addgene plasmid #179425: pSL006_phiC31_neo-5xTetO-pEF-H2B-mCitrine-pRSV-H2B-mCherry
Purpose: Dual fluorescent reporter construct with no spacer, upstream TRE (Tetracycline Response Element) recruitment site, phiC31 attB for integration
Depositing lab: Lacra Bintu. Depositing organization: Stanford University. Publication: Dynamic spreading of chromatin-mediated gene silencing and reactivation between neighboring genes in single cells. Lensch S, Herschl MH, Ludwig CH, Sinha J, Hinks MM, Mukund A, Fujimori T, Bintu L. Elife. 2022 Jun 9;11. pii: 75115. doi: 10.7554/eLife.75115. PubMed 35678392.
Backbone
  Vector backbone: pSLR-test
  Backbone manufacturer: Yamaguchi et al. 2011 PLoS One, doi: 10.1371/journal.pone.0017267
  Vector type: Mammalian Expression
  Selectable markers: Neomycin (select with G418)
Growth in bacteria
  Bacterial resistance: Ampicillin, 100 μg/mL
  Growth temperature: 37°C
  Growth strain: DH5alpha
  Copy number: High Copy
Gene/Insert
  Gene/Insert name: TRE-cit-(nospacer)-mch (alt name: TRE, H2B-mCitrine, H2B-mCherry)
  Species: H. sapiens (human), Synthetic
  Promoter: pEF alpha, pRSV
  Cloning method: Gibson Cloning
  Sequencing primers: 5′ n/a
Terms and licenses: Academic/Nonprofit Terms; Industry Terms: Not Available to Industry
Depositor comments: Please visit https://www.biorxiv.org/content/10.1101/2021.11.04.467237v1 for bioRxiv preprint.
How to cite: pSL006_phiC31_neo-5xTetO-pEF-H2B-mCitrine-pRSV-H2B-mCherry was a gift from Lacra Bintu (Addgene plasmid # 179425 ; http://n2t.net/addgene:179425 ; RRID:Addgene_179425)
