[The description below was written by a language model from this plasmid's Addgene catalogue record and pLannotate feature annotations shown in this document.]
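Description:
pSL006_phiC31_neo-5xTetO-pEF-H2B-mCitrine-pRSV-H2B-mCherry is an 8.5 kb mammalian expression plasmid built on the pSLR-test backbone and designed for site-specific genomic integration rather than episomal use. It is propagated in E. coli through a high-copy ColE1/pUC-type origin with ampicillin resistance (AmpR/bla). A φC31 attB site lets the φC31 integrase recombine the plasmid into a compatible attP-type docking site in the host genome. Immediately downstream of attB lies a NeoR/KanR coding sequence with a bGH polyadenylation signal. No complete mammalian promoter is annotated in front of it, which suggests that G418 resistance may depend on a promoter supplied at the landing site, although the record does not say so. Tandem SV40 poly(A) signals sit upstream of attB.

The payload is a pair of adjacent, same-orientation fluorescent reporter genes with no spacer between them. Upstream is a Tet-responsive element of five TetO sites (annotated as a fragment of the tight TRE), which here serves as a recruitment platform for TetR/rTetR-fused proteins rather than as an inducible promoter. It is followed by the human EF-1α core promoter with intron A, which drives histone H2B fused to mCitrine and ends in an SV40 poly(A) signal. Directly after this, an RSV enhancer/promoter drives H2B-mCherry, which has its own SV40 poly(A). The H2B fusions confine both signals to the nucleus, which aids single-cell imaging and cytometry. According to the record and its associated publication title, the construct is used to recruit chromatin regulators at the TRE and follow how silencing and reactivation spread from the proximal mCitrine gene to the neighbouring mCherry gene in single cells.
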