Features (pLannotate 1.2.2; 31 found; start..end, strand, type, name):
     77..665     +  rep_origin     ori: high-copy-number ColE1/pMB1/pBR322/pUC origin of replication
    743..826     +  CDS            large T antigen (fragment): large T antigen from SV40 (simian virus 40)
    849..983     +  polyA_signal   SV40 poly(A) signal: SV40 polyadenylation signal
    980..1063    +  CDS            large T antigen (fragment): large T antigen from SV40 (simian virus 40)
   1086..1207    +  polyA_signal   SV40 poly(A) signal: SV40 polyadenylation signal
   1244..1313    +  protein_bind   attB: attB site for the φC31 integrase (Groth et al., 2000) phage φC31 integrase
   1502..1522    -  misc_feature   MCS (fragment): pBluescript multiple cloning site
   1579..2382    +  CDS            NeoR/KanR: aminoglycoside phosphotransferase from Tn5; aph(3')-II (or nptII); confers resistance to neomycin, kanamycin, and G418 (Geneticin®)
   2420..2644    +  polyA_signal   bGH poly(A) signal: bovine growth hormone polyadenylation signal
   2648..2669    +  promoter       SV40 promoter (fragment): SV40 enhancer and early promoter
   2706..2909    +  promoter       tight TRE promoter (fragment): Tet-responsive promoter PTight, consisting of seven tet operator sequences followed by the minimal CMV promoter
   2717..2735    +  protein_bind   tet operator: tetO; bacterial operator O2 for the tetR and tetA genes tetracycline repressor TetR
   2916..3122    +  promoter       EF-1α core promoter: core promoter for human elongation factor EF-1α
   3123..4061    +  intron         EF-1α intron A: intron upstream of the start codon of human EF-1α
   4094..4112    +  promoter       T3 promoter: promoter for bacteriophage T3 RNA polymerase
   4203..4580    +  CDS            H2B: human histone H2B; HIST1H2BJ
   4579..4595    -  misc_feature   MCS (fragment): pUC18/19 multiple cloning site
   4605..5321    +  CDS            Citrine: Citrine is a basic (constitutively fluorescent) yellow fluorescent protein published in 2001, derived from Aequorea victoria. It has moderate acid sensitivity.
   5325..5351    +  misc_feature   MCS (fragment): pBluescript multiple cloning site
   5373..5391    -  promoter       T7 promoter: promoter for bacteriophage T7 RNA polymerase
   5401..5440    +  CDS            lacZα (fragment): LacZα fragment of β-galactosidase; lacZ fragment
   5450..5505    +  intron         small t intron (fragment): SV40 (simian virus 40) small t antigen intron
   5505..5642    +  CDS            large T antigen (fragment): large T antigen from SV40 (simian virus 40)
   5665..5786    +  polyA_signal   SV40 poly(A) signal: SV40 polyadenylation signal
   5832..6094    +  promoter       RSV promoter: Rous sarcoma virus enhancer/promoter
   6108..6485    +  CDS            H2B: human histone H2B; HIST1H2BJ
   6504..7211    +  CDS            mCherry: mCherry is a basic (constitutively fluorescent) red fluorescent protein published in 2004, derived from Discosoma sp.. It is reported to be a very rapidly-maturing monomer with low acid sensitivity.
   7227..7310    +  CDS            large T antigen (fragment): large T antigen from SV40 (simian virus 40)
   7333..7414    +  polyA_signal   SV40 poly(A) signal: SV40 polyadenylation signal
   7459..7520    +  promoter       AmpR promoter: bla
   7521..8381    +  CDS            AmpR: β-lactamase; bla; confers resistance to ampicillin, carbenicillin, and related antibiotics
>Addgene plasmid #179425 | pSL006_phiC31_neo-5xTetO-pEF-H2B-mCitrine-pRSV-H2B-mCherry | addgene full sequence | sequence record 355540 | Addgene NGS Result
TCATGACCAAAATCCCTTAACGTGAGTTTTCGTTCCACTGAGCGTCAGACCCCGTAGAAAAGATCAAAGG
ATCTTCTTGAGATCCTTTTTTTCTGCGCGTAATCTGCTGCTTGCAAACAAAAAAACCACCGCTACCAGCG
GTGGTTTGTTTGCCGGATCAAGAGCTACCAACTCTTTTTCCGAAGGTAACTGGCTTCAGCAGAGCGCAGA
TACCAAATACTGTTCTTCTAGTGTAGCCGTAGTTAGGCCACCACTTCAAGAACTCTGTAGCACCGCCTAC
ATACCTCGCTCTGCTAATCCTGTTACCAGTGGCTGCTGCCAGTGGCGATAAGTCGTGTCTTACCGGGTTG
GACTCAAGACGATAGTTACCGGATAAGGCGCAGCGGTCGGGCTGAACGGGGGGTTCGTGCACACAGCCCA
GCTTGGAGCGAACGACCTACACCGAACTGAGATACCTACAGCGTGAGCTATGAGAAAGCGCCACGCTTCC
CGAAGGGAGAAAGGCGGACAGGTATCCGGTAAGCGGCAGGGTCGGAACAGGAGAGCGCACGAGGGAGCTT
CCAGGGGGAAACGCCTGGTATCTTTATAGTCCTGTCGGGTTTCGCCACCTCTGACTTGAGCGTCGATTTT
TGTGATGCTCGTCAGGGGGGCGGAGCCTATGGAAAAACGCCAGCAACGCGGCCTTTTTACGGTTCCTGGC
CTTTTGCTGGCCTTTTGCTCACATGTTCTTTCCTGCGGTACCGATCATAATCAGCCATACCACATTTGTA
GAGGTTTTACTTGCTTTAAAAAACCTCCCACACCTCCCCCTGAACCTGAAACATAAAATGAATGCAATTG
TTGTTGTTAACTTGTTTATTGCAGCTTATAATGGTTACAAATAAAGCAATAGCATCACAAATTTCACAAA
TAAAGCATTTTTTTCACTGCATTCTAGTTGTGGTTTGTCCAAACTCATCAATGTATCTTATCATGTCTGG
ATCATAATCAGCCATACCACATTTGTAGAGGTTTTACTTGCTTTAAAAAACCTCCCACACCTCCCCCTGA
ACCTGAAACATAAAATGAATGCAATTGTTGTTGTTAACTTGTTTATTGCAGCTTATAATGGTTACAAATA
AAGCAATAGCATCACAAATTTCACAAATAAAGCATTTTTTTCACTGCATTCTAGTTGTGGTTTGTCCAAA
CTCATCAATGTATCTTATCATGTCTGCTCGAGGTCGACGATGTAGGTCACGGTCTCGAAGCCGCGGTGCG
GGTGCCAGGGCGTGCCCTTGGGCTCCCCGGGCGCGTACTCCACCTCACCCATCTGGTCCATCATGATGAA
CGGGTCGAGGTGGCGGTAGTTGATCCCGGCGAACGCGCGGCGCACCGGGAAGCCCTCGCCCTCGAAACCG
CTGGGCGCGGTGGTCACGGTGAGCACGGGACGTGCGACGGCGTCGGCGGGTGCGGATACGCGGGGCAGCG
TCAGCGGGTTCTCGACGGTCACGGCGGGCATGTCGACGGTATCGATAAGCTTACGCGTGCTAGCGCATGC
AGATCTACTAGTCGGCCGGATAAAGATATCAACTCGAGATGGGATCGGCCATTGAACAAGATGGATTGCA
CGCAGGTTCTCCGGCCGCTTGGGTGGAGAGGCTATTCGGCTATGACTGGGCACAACAGACAATCGGCTGC
TCTGATGCCGCCGTGTTCCGGCTGTCAGCGCAGGGGCGCCCGGTTCTTTTTGTCAAGACCGACCTGTCCG
GTGCCCTGAATGAACTGCAGGACGAGGCAGCGCGGCTATCGTGGCTGGCCACGACGGGCGTTCCTTGCGC
AGCTGTGCTCGACGTTGTCACTGAAGCGGGAAGGGACTGGCTGCTATTGGGCGAAGTGCCGGGGCAGGAT
CTCCTGTCATCTCACCTTGCTCCTGCCGAGAAAGTATCCATCATGGCTGATGCAATGCGGCGGCTGCATA
CGCTTGATCCGGCTACCTGCCCATTCGACCACCAAGCGAAACATCGCATCGAGCGAGCACGTACTCGGAT
GGAAGCCGGTCTTGTCGATCAGGATGATCTGGACGAAGAGCATCAGGGGCTCGCGCCAGCCGAACTGTTC
GCCAGGCTCAAGGCGCGCATGCCCGACGGCGATGATCTCGTCGTGACCCATGGCGATGCCTGCTTGCCGA
ATATCATGGTGGAAAATGGCCGCTTTTCTGGATTCATCGACTGTGGCCGGCTGGGTGTGGCGGACCGCTA
TCAGGACATAGCGTTGGCTACCCGTGATATTGCTGAAGAGCTTGGCGGCGAATGGGCTGACCGCTTCCTC
GTGCTTTACGGTATCGCCGCTCCCGATTCGCAGCGCATCGCCTTCTATCGCCTTCTTGACGAGTTCTTCT
GAGGGGATCAATTCTCTAGAGCTCGCTGATCAGCCTCGACTGTGCCTTCTAGTTGCCAGCCATCTGTTGT
TTGCCCCTCCCCCGTGCCTTCCTTGACCCTGGAAGGTGCCACTCCCACTGTCCTTTCCTAATAAAATGAG
GAAATTGCATCGCATTGTCTGAGTAGGTGTCATTCTATTCTGGGGGGTGGGGTGGGGCAGGACAGCAAGG
GGGAGGATTGGGAAGACAATAGCAGGCATGCTGGGGATGCGGTGGGCTCTATGGCTTCTGAGGCGGAAAG
AACCAGCTGGGGGCTAGCAAAGCCTAGGAAGACGTCGATATACGCGTCGAGTTTACTCCCTATCAGTGAT
AGAGAACGTATGTCGAGTTTACTCCCTATCAGTGATAGAGAACGTATGTCGAGTTTACTCCCTATCAGTG
ATAGAGAACGTATGTCGAGTTTATCCCTATCAGTGATAGAGAACGTATGTCGAGTTTACTCCCTATCAGT
GATAGAGAACGTATGTCGAGGTAGGCGTGTACGGTGGGAATGCATGAGCGCACATCGCCCACAGTCCCCG
AGAAGTTGGGGGGAGGGGTCGGCAATTGAACCGGTGCCTAGAGAAGGTGGCGCGGGGTAAACTGGGAAAG
TGATGTCGTGTACTGGCTCCGCCTTTTTCCCGAGGGTGGGGGAGAACCGTATATAAGTGCAGTAGTCGCC
GTGAACGTTCTTTTTCGCAACGGGTTTGCCGCCAGAACACAGGTAAGTGCCGTGTGTGGTTCCCGCGGGC
CTGGCCTCTTTACGGGTTATGGCCCTTGCGTGCCTTGAATTACTTCCACCTGGCTGCAGTACGTGATTCT
TGATCCCGAGCTTCGGGTTGGAAGTGGGTGGGAGAGTTCGAGGCCTTGCGCTTAAGGAGCCCCTTCGCCT
CGTGCTTGAGTTGAGGCCTGGCCTGGGCGCTGGGGCCGCCGCGTGCGAATCTGGTGGCACCTTCGCGCCT
GTCTCGCTGCTTTCGATAAGTCTCTAGCCATTTAAAATTTTTGATGACCTGCTGCGACGCTTTTTTTCTG
GCAAGATAGTCTTGTAAATGCGGGCCAAGATCTGCACACTGGTATTTCGGTTTTTGGGGCCGCGGGCGGC
GACGGGGCCCGTGCGTCCCAGCGCACATGTTCGGCGAGGCGGGGCCTGCGAGCGCGGCCACCGAGAATCG
GACGGGGGTAGTCTCAAGCTGGCCGGCCTGCTCTGGTGCCTGGCCTCGCGCCGCCGTGTATCGCCCCGCC
CTGGGCGGCAAGGCTGGCCCGGTCGGCACCAGTTGCGTGAGCGGAAAGATGGCCGCTTCCCGGCCCTGCT
GCAGGGAGCTCAAAATGGAGGACGCGGCGCTCGGGAGAGCGGGCGGGTGAGTCACCCACACAAAGGAAAA
GGGCCTTTCCGTCCTCAGCCGTCGCTTCATGTGACTCCACGGAGTACCGGGCGCCGTCCAGGCACCTCGA
TTAGTTCTCGAGCTTTTGGAGTACGTCGTCTTTAGGTTGGGGGGAGGGGTTTTATGCGATGGAGTTTCCC
CACACTGAGTGGGTGGAGACTGAAGTTAGGCCAGCTTGGCACTTGATGTAATTCTCCTTGGAATTTGCCC
TTTTTGAGTTTGGATCTTGGTTCATTCTCAAGCCTCAGACAGTGGTTCAAAGTTTTTTTCTTCCATTTCA
GGTGTCGTGAGCTAGCGATTACGCCAAGCTCGAAATTAACCCTCACTAAAGGGAACAAAAGCTGGAGCTC
CACCGCGGTGGCGGCCGCTCTAGCCCGGGCGGATCCCCCGGGCTGCAGGAATTCGATATCAAGCTTGCCA
CCATGCCAGAGCCAGCGAAGTCTGCTCCCGCCCCGAAAAAGGGCTCCAAGAAGGCGGTGACTAAGGCGCA
GAAGAAAGGCGGCAAGAAGCGCAAGCGCAGCCGCAAGGAGAGCTATTCCATCTATGTGTACAAGGTTCTG
AAGCAGGTCCACCCTGACACCGGCATTTCGTCCAAGGCCATGGGCATCATGAATTCGTTTGTGAACGACA
TTTTCGAGCGCATCGCAGGTGAGGCTTCCCGCCTGGCGCATTACAACAAGCGCTCGACCATCACCTCCAG
GGAGATCCAGACGGCCGTGCGCCTGCTGCTGCCTGGGGAGTTGGCCAAGCACGCCGTGTCCGAGGGTACT
AAGGCCATCACCAAGTACACCAGCGCTAAGGATCCCCGGGTACCGGTCGCCACCATGGTGAGCAAGGGCG
AGGAGCTGTTCACCGGGGTGGTGCCCATCCTGGTCGAGCTGGACGGCGACGTAAACGGCCACAAGTTCAG
CGTGTCCGGCGAGGGCGAGGGCGATGCCACCTACGGCAAGCTGACCCTGAAGTTCATCTGCACCACCGGC
AAGCTGCCCGTGCCCTGGCCCACCCTCGTGACCACCTTCGGCTACGGCCTGATGTGCTTCGCCCGCTACC
CCGACCACATGAAGCAGCACGACTTCTTCAAGTCCGCCATGCCCGAAGGCTACGTCCAGGAGCGCACCAT
CTTCTTCAAGGACGACGGCAACTACAAGACCCGCGCCGAGGTGAAGTTCGAGGGCGACACCCTGGTGAAC
CGCATCGAGCTGAAGGGCATCGACTTCAAGGAGGACGGCAACATCCTGGGGCACAAGCTGGAGTACAACT
ACAACAGCCACAACGTCTATATCATGGCCGACAAGCAGAAGAACGGCATCAAGGTGAACTTCAAGATCCG
CCACAACATCGAGGACGGCAGCGTGCAGCTCGCCGACCACTACCAGCAGAACACCCCCATCGGCGACGGC
CCCGTGCTGCTGCCCGACAACCACTACCTGAGCTACCAGTCCGCCCTGAGCAAAGACCCCAACGAGAAGC
GCGATCACATGGTCCTGCTGGAGTTCGTGACCGCCGCCGGGATCACTCTCGGCATGGACGAGCTGTACAA
GTAGGTCGACCTCGAGGGGGGGCCCGGTACCAGGTAAGTGTACCCAATTCGCCCTATAGTGAGTCGTATT
ACAATTCACTCGATCGCCCTTCCCAACAGTTGCGCAGCCTGAATGGCGAATGGAGATCCAATTTTTAAGT
GTATAATGTGTTAAACTACTGATTCTAATTGTTTGTGTATTTTAGATTCACAGTCCCAAGGCTCATTTCA
GGCCCCTCAGTCCTCACAGTCTGTTCATGATCATAATCAGCCATACCACATTTGTAGAGGTTTTACTTGC
TTTAAAAAACCTCCCACACCTCCCCCTGAACCTGAAACATAAAATGAATGCAATTGTTGTTGTTAACTTG
TTTATTGCAGCTTATAATGGTTACAAATAAAGCAATAGCATCACAAATTTCACAAATAAAGCATTTTTTT
CACTGCATTCTAGTTGTGGTTTGTCCAAACTCATCAATGTATCTTAACGCGTAAATTGTAAGCGTCTCAA
ATACCTAGGGACGTCCATATGAATGTAGTCTTATGCAATACACTTGTAGTCTTGCAACATGGTAACGATG
AGTTAGCAACATGCCTTACAAGGAGAGAAAAAGCACCGTGCATGCCGATTGGTGGAAGTAAGGTGGTACG
ATCGTGCCTTATTAGGAAGGCAACAGACAGGTCTGACATGGATTGGACGAACCACTGAATTGCGCATTGC
AGAGATAATTGTATTTAAGTGCCTAGCTCGATACAATAAACGCCATTTGACCATTCACCACATTGGTGTG
CACCCTGCAGATCTAGAATGCCAGAGCCAGCGAAGTCTGCTCCCGCCCCGAAAAAGGGCTCCAAGAAGGC
GGTGACTAAGGCGCAGAAGAAAGGCGGCAAGAAGCGCAAGCGCAGCCGCAAGGAGAGCTATTCCATCTAT
GTGTACAAGGTTCTGAAGCAGGTCCACCCTGACACCGGCATTTCGTCCAAGGCCATGGGCATCATGAATT
CGTTTGTGAACGACATTTTCGAGCGCATCGCAGGTGAGGCTTCCCGCCTGGCGCATTACAACAAGCGCTC
GACCATCACCTCCAGGGAGATCCAGACGGCCGTGCGCCTGCTGCTGCCTGGGGAGTTGGCCAAGCACGCC
GTGTCCGAGGGTACTAAGGCCATCACCAAGTACACCAGCGCTAAGGATCCACCGGTCGCCACCATGGTGA
GCAAGGGCGAGGAGGATAACATGGCCATCATCAAGGAGTTCATGCGCTTCAAGGTGCACATGGAGGGCTC
CGTGAACGGCCACGAGTTCGAGATCGAGGGCGAGGGCGAGGGCCGCCCCTACGAGGGCACCCAGACCGCC
AAGCTGAAGGTGACCAAGGGTGGCCCCCTGCCCTTCGCCTGGGACATCCTGTCCCCTCAGTTCATGTACG
GCTCCAAGGCCTACGTGAAGCACCCCGCCGACATTCCCGACTACTTGAAGCTGTCCTTCCCCGAGGGCTT
CAAGTGGGAGCGCGTGATGAACTTCGAGGACGGCGGCGTGGTGACCGTGACCCAGGACTCCTCCCTGCAG
GACGGCGAGTTCATCTACAAGGTGAAGCTGCGCGGCACCAACTTCCCCTCCGACGGCCCCGTAATGCAGA
AGAAGACCATGGGCTGGGAGGCCTCCTCCGAGCGGATGTACCCCGAGGACGGCGCCCTGAAGGGCGAGAT
CAAGCAGAGGCTGAAGCTGAAGGACGGCGGCCACTACGACGCTGAGGTCAAGACCACCTACAAGGCCAAG
AAGCCCGTGCAGCTGCCCGGCGCCTACAACGTCAACATCAAGTTGGACATCACCTCCCACAACGAGGACT
ACACCATCGTGGAACAGTACGAACGCGCCGAGGGCCGCCACTCCACCGGCGGCATGGACGAGCTGTACAA
GTCTTAAGCGACTCTAGATCATAATCAGCCATACCACATTTGTAGAGGTTTTACTTGCTTTAAAAAACCT
CCCACACCTCCCCCTGAACCTGAAACATAAAATGAATGCAATTGTTGTTGTTAACTTGTTTATTGCAGCT
TATAATGGTTACAAATAAAGCAATAGCATCACAAATTTCACAAATAAAGCATTTTTTTCACTGCATTCTA
GTTGTGGTTTGTCCAAACTCATCAATGTATCTCATATGTGTATCCGCTCATGAGACAATAACCCTGATAA
ATGCTTCAATAATATTGAAAAAGGAAGAGTATGAGTATTCAACATTTCCGTGTCGCCCTTATTCCCTTTT
TTGCGGCATTTTGCCTTCCTGTTTTTGCTCACCCAGAAACGCTGGTGAAAGTAAAAGATGCTGAAGATCA
GTTGGGTGCACGAGTGGGTTACATCGAACTGGATCTCAACAGCGGTAAGATCCTTGAGAGTTTTCGCCCC
GAAGAACGTTTTCCAATGATGAGCACTTTTAAAGTTCTGCTATGTGGCGCGGTATTATCCCGTATTGACG
CCGGGCAAGAGCAACTCGGTCGCCGCATACACTATTCTCAGAATGACTTGGTTGAGTACTCACCAGTCAC
AGAAAAGCATCTTACGGATGGCATGACAGTAAGAGAATTATGCAGTGCTGCCATAACCATGAGTGATAAC
ACTGCGGCCAACTTACTTCTGACAACGATCGGAGGACCGAAGGAGCTAACCGCTTTTTTGCACAACATGG
GGGATCATGTAACTCGCCTTGATCGTTGGGAACCGGAGCTGAATGAAGCCATACCAAACGACGAGCGTGA
CACCACGATGCCTGTAGCAATGGCAACAACGTTGCGCAAACTATTAACTGGCGAACTACTTACTCTAGCT
TCCCGGCAACAATTAATAGACTGGATGGAGGCGGATAAAGTTGCAGGACCACTTCTGCGCTCGGCCCTTC
CGGCTGGCTGGTTTATTGCTGATAAATCTGGAGCCGGTGAGCGTGGGTCTCGCGGTATCATTGCAGCACT
GGGGCCAGATGGTAAGCCCTCCCGTATCGTAGTTATCTACACGACGGGGAGTCAGGCAACTATGGATGAA
CGAAATAGACAGATCGCTGAGATAGGTGCCTCACTGATTAAGCATTGGTAACTGTCAGACCAAGTTTACT
CATATATACTTTAGATTGATTTAAAACTTCATTTTTAATTTAAAAGGATCTAGGTGAAGATCCTTTTTGA
TAATC
